>Addgene plasmid #82833 | pDONR223_BRAF_p.G469V | addgene full sequence | sequence record 161647 | Addgene NGS Result
CTCTATATGTTCCTGTGTCAACTTAATCATTTGTTTGATATTCCACACCTCCTCCGGAATGGCAGGGTCC
GCAGCCGAAGAGGCCGCGGCGCCGGCGCCGGCGCCGGCCTCGGGCTCCATGTCCCCGTTGAACAGAGCCT
GGCCCGGCTCCGCGCCGCCACCACCGCCACCGCTCAGCGCCGCCATGGTGCCAACTTTTTTGTACAAAGT
TGGCATTATAAAAAAGCATTGCTCATCAATTTGTTGCAACGAACAGGTCACTATCAGTCAAAATAAAATC
ATTATTTGGGGCCCGAGCTTAAGACTGGCCGTCGTTTTACAACGTCGTGACTGGGAAAACATCCATGCTA
GCGTTAACGCGAGAGTAGGGAACTGCCAGGCATCAAATAAAACGAAAGGCTCAGTCGGAAGACTGGGCCT
TTCGTTTTATCTGTTGTTTGTCGGTGAACGCTCTCCTGAGTAGGACAAATCCGCCGGGAGCGGATTTGAA
CGTTGTGAAGCAACGGCCCGGAGGGTGGCGGGCAGGACGCCCGCCATAAACTGCCAGGCATCAAACTAAG
CAGAAGGCCATCCTGACGGATGGCCTTTTTGCGTTTCTACAAACTCTTCCTGGCTAGCGGTACGCGTATT
AATTGCGTTGCGCTCACTGCCCGCTTTCCAGTCGGGAAACCTGTCGTGCCAGCTGCATTAATGAATCGGC
CAACGCGCGGGGAGAGGCGGTTTGCGTATTGGGCGCTCTTCCGCTTCCTCGCTCACTGACTCGCTGCGCT
CGGTCGTTCGGCTGCGGCGAGCGGTATCAGCTCACTCAAAGGCGGTAATACGGTTATCCACAGAATCAGG
GGATAACGCAGGAAAGAACATGTGAGCAAAAGGCCAGCAAAAGGCCAGGAACCGTAAAAAGGCCGCGTTG
CTGGCGTTTTTCCATAGGCTCCGCCCCCCTGACGAGCATCACAAAAATCGACGCTCAAGTCAGAGGTGGC
GAAACCCGACAGGACTATAAAGATACCAGGCGTTTCCCCCTGGAAGCTCCCTCGTGCGCTCTCCTGTTCC
GACCCTGCCGCTTACCGGATACCTGTCCGCCTTTCTCCCTTCGGGAAGCGTGGCGCTTTCTCATAGCTCA
CGCTGTAGGTATCTCAGTTCGGTGTAGGTCGTTCGCTCCAAGCTGGGCTGTGTGCACGAACCCCCCGTTC
AGCCCGACCGCTGCGCCTTATCCGGTAACTATCGTCTTGAGTCCAACCCGGTAAGACACGACTTATCGCC
ACTGGCAGCAGCCACTGGTAACAGGATTAGCAGAGCGAGGTATGTAGGCGGTGCTACAGAGTTCTTGAAG
TGGTGGCCTAACTACGGCTACACTAGAAGAACAGTATTTGGTATCTGCGCTCTGCTGAAGCCAGTTACCT
TCGGAAAAAGAGTTGGTAGCTCTTGATCCGGCAAACAAACCACCGCTGGTAGCGGTGGTTTTTTTGTTTG
CAAGCAGCAGATTACGCGCAGAAAAAAAGGATCTCAAGAAGATCCTTTGATCTTTTCTACGGGGTCTGAC
GCTCAGTGGAACGACGCGTAACTCACGTTAAGGGATTTTGGTCATGGGTGGCTCGAGGGTTATTTGCCGA
CTACCTTGGTGATCTCGCCTTTCACGTAGTGGACAAATTCTTCCAACTGATCTGCGCGCGAGGCCAAGCG
ATCTTCTTCTTGTCCAAGATAAGCCTGTCTAGCTTCAAGTATGACGGGCTGATACTGGGCCGGCAGGCGC
TCCATTGCCCAGTCGGCAGCGACATCCTTCGGCGCGATTTTGCCGGTTACTGCGCTGTACCAAATGCGGG
ACAACGTAAGCACTACATTTCGCTCATCGCCAGCCCAGTCGGGCGGCGAGTTCCATAGCGTTAAGGTTTC
ATTTAGCGCCTCAAATAGATCCTGTTCAGGAACCGGATCAAAGAGTTCCTCCGCCGCTGGACCTACCAAG
GCAACGCTATGTTCTCTTGCTTTTGTCAGCAAGATAGCCAGATCAATGTCGATCGTGGCTGGCTCGAAGA
TACCTGCAAGAATGTCATTGCGCTGCCATTCTCCAAATTGCAGTTCGCGCTTAGCTGGATAACGCCACGG
AATGATGTCGTCGTGCACAACAATGGTGACTTCTACAGCGCGGAGAATCTCGCTCTCTCCAGGGGAAGCC
GAAGTTTCCAAAAGGTCGTTGATCAAAGCTCGCCGCGTTGTTTCATCAAGCCTTACGGTCACCGTAACCA
GCAAATCAATATCACTGTGTGGCTTCAGGCCGCCATCCACTGCGGAGCCGTACAAATGTACGGCCAGCAA
CGTCGGTTCGAGATGGCGCTCGATGACGCCAACTACCTCTGATAGTTGAGTCGATACTTCGGCGATCACC
GCTTCCCTCATAATGTTTAACTTTGTTTTAGGGCGACTGCCCTGCTGCGTAACATCGTTGCTGCTCCATA
ACATCAAACATCGACCCACGGCGTAACGCGCTTGCTGCTTGGATGCCCGAGGCATAGACTGTACCCCAAA
AAAACAGTCATAACAAGCCATGAAAACCGCCACTGCGCCGTTACCACCGCTGCGTTCGGTCAAGGTTCTG
GACCAGTTGCGTGAGCGCATACGCTACTTGCATTACAGCTTACGAACCGAACAGGCTTATGTCCACTGGG
TTCGTGCCTTCATCCGTTTCCACGGTGTGCGTCACCCGGCAACCTTGGGTAGCAGCGAAGTCGAGGCATT
TCTGTCCTGGCTGGTCTAGAGGAGGCATGATGATATATTTTTATCTTGTGCAATGTAACATCAGAGATTT
TGAGACACGGGCCAGAGCTGCCAGGAAACAGCTATGACCATGTAATACGACTCACTATAGGGGATATCAG
CTGGATGGCAAATAATGATTTTATTTTGACTGATAGTGACCTGTTCGTTGCAACAAATTGATAAGCAATG
CTTTCTTATAATGCCAACTTTGTACAAGAAAGTTGGCAATCAGTGGACAGGAAACGCACCATATCCCCCT
GCCTGGATGGGTGTTTTTGGAGAAGCACAAGCATATAGACTAAAATCCTCTGTTTGGAAACCAGCCCGAT
TCAAGGAGGGTTCTGATGCACTGCGGTGAATTTTTGGCAATGAGCGGGCCAGCAGCTCAATAGAGGCGAG
AATTTGGGGAAAGAGTGGTCTCTCATCTCTTTTCTTTTTGAGGCACTCTGCCATTAATCTCTTCATGGCT
TTTGGACAGTTACTCCGTACCTTACTGAGATCTGGAGACAGGTATCCTCGTCCCACCATAAAAATTATCT
GGTCCCTGTTGTTGATGTTTGAATAAGGTAACTGTCCAGTCATCAATTCATACAGAACAATTCCAAATGC
ATATACATCTGACTGAAAGCTGTATGGATTTTTATCTTGCATTCTGATGACTTCTGGTGCCATCCACAAA
ATGGATCCAGACAACTGTTCAAACTGATGGGACCCACTCCATCGAGATTTCACTGTAGCTAGACCAAAAT
CACCTATTTTTACTGTGAGGTCTTCATGAAGAAATATATTATTACTCTTGAGGTCTCTGTGGATGATTGA
CTTGGCGTGTAAGTAATCCATGCCCTGTGCAGTCTGTCGTGCAATATCTATAAGTTTGATCATCTCAAAT
TTGGTCTCAATGATATGGAGATGGTGATACAAGCTGGAGCCCTCACACCACTGGGTAACAATAGCCAGTT
GTGGCTTTGTGGAATAGCCCATGAAGAGTAGGATATTCACATGTCGTGTTTTCCTGAGTACTCCTACTTC
ATTTTTGAAGGCTTGTAACTGCTGAGGTGTAGGTGCTGTCACATTCAACATTTTCACTGCCACATCACCA
TGCCACTTTCCCTTGTAGACTGTTACAAATGATCCAGATCCAATTCTTTGTCCCACTGTAATCTGCCCAT
CAGGAATCTCCCAATCATCACTCGAGTCCCGTCTACCAAGTGTTTTCATTCGATTCCTGTCTTCTGAGGA
TGAAGATGACTTCCTTTCTCGCTGAGGTCCTGGAGATTTCTGTAAGGCTTTCACGTTAGTTAGTGAGCCA
GGTAATGAGGCAGGGGGGGTAGCAGACAAACCTGTGGTTGATCCTCCATCACCACGAAATCCTTGGTCTC
TAATCAAGTCATCAATATTGACAGGTTCTATTGTGTTTATATGCACATTGGGAGCTGATGAGGATCGGTC
TCGTTGCCCAAATTGATTTCGATGATCTTCATCTGCTGGTCGGAAGGGCTGTGGAATTGGAATGGATTTT
GAAGGAGACGGACTGGTGAGAATTTGGGGCCCAATAGAGTCCGAGGCGGGTGCGGAAGGGGATGATCCAG
ATGTTAGGGCAGTCTCTGCTAAGGACGCCTCTTCCTGTGGTATTGGGTGGTGTTCAAAGAACTTGGAGAC
AAACAGCAAATCAAGTTGGTCATAATTAACACACATCAGTGGAACTTCTGTACTACAACGCTGGTGAAAT
TTATAACCACATGTTTGACAGCGGAAACCCTGGAAAAGCAGCTTTCGACAAAAGTCACAAAATGCTAAGG
TGAAAAACGTTTTTCGTACAAAGTTGTGTGTTGTAAGTGGAACATTCTCCAACACTTCCACATGCAATTC
TTCTCCAGTAAGCCAGGAAATATCAGTGTCCCAACCAATTGGTTTCTTCTCTCCATCCTGAATTCTGTAA
ACAGCACAGCACTCTGGGATTAGACCTCTCATCATCAGTGCTTTCTTTAGACTGTCTCGGACTGTAACTC
CACACCTTGCAGGTACCACTGTCCTCTGTTTGTTGGGCAGGAAGACTCTAACGATAGGTTTTTGTGGTGA
CTTGGGGTTGCTCCGTGCCACATCTGTGGGATTTTGAAAAACTGAAAGAGATGAAGGTAGCACTGAAAGG
CTAGAAGAGGAAGAAGATGTAACGGTATCCATTGATGCAGAGCTAGAAACAGAAAAATCAGTTCCGTTCC
CCAGAGATTCCAATAACTGTTGTTCTCTTTGTTGGAGTGCATCTAGCTTGCTGGTGTATTCTTCATAGGC
CTCCAGATATATTGATGGTGGATTATGCTCCCCACCAAATTTGTCCAATAGGGC
Features (pLannotate 1.2.2; 12 found; start..end, strand, type, name):
    192..287     -  protein_bind   attL3: mutant version of attL; recombination site for the Gateway® LR reaction LR Clonase™
    304..340     +  CDS            lacZα (fragment): LacZα fragment of β-galactosidase; lacZ fragment
    387..430     -  terminator     rrnB T1 terminator: Escherichia coli rrnB; transcription terminator T1 from the E. coli rrnB gene
    562..589     +  terminator     rrnB T2 terminator: transcription terminator T2 from the E. coli rrnB gene
    644..736     -  CDS            lacI (fragment): lac repressor; lacI; The lac repressor binds to the lac operator to inhibit transcription in E. coli. This inhibition can be relieved by adding lactose or isopropyl-β-D-thiogalactopyranoside (IPTG).
    919..1507    -  rep_origin     ori: high-copy-number ColE1/pMB1/pBR322/pUC origin of replication
   1600..2391    -  CDS            SmR: aminoglycoside adenylyltransferase (Murphy, 1985); aadA; confers resistance to spectinomycin and streptomycin
   2398..2454    -  CDS            GmR (fragment): gentamycin acetyltransferase; aacC1; confers resistance to gentamycin
   2630..2653    -  promoter       Pc promoter (fragment): intI1 (promoter lies within the coding sequence); class 1 integron promoter
   2843..2861    +  promoter       T7 promoter: promoter for bacteriophage T7 RNA polymerase
   2880..2975    +  protein_bind   attL3: mutant version of attL; recombination site for the Gateway® LR reaction LR Clonase™
   2983..186     -  CDS            BRAF (across the origin): BRAF_HUMAN - Also known as BRAF1, RAFB1. Experimental evidence at protein level: Swiss-Prot protein existence level 1. Protein kinase involved in the transduction of mitogenic signals from the cell membrane to the nucleus (Probable). Phosphorylates MAP2K1, and thereby activates the MAP kinase signal transduction pathway (PubMed:21441910, PubMed:29433126). May play a role in the postsynaptic responses of hippocampal neurons (PubMed:1508179). From Homo sapiens (Human).
