[The description below was written by a language model from this plasmid's Addgene catalogue record and pLannotate feature annotations shown in this document.]
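Description:
pDONR223_BRAF_p.G469V is a Gateway entry clone built on the Invitrogen pDONR223 backbone. It carries the human BRAF open reading frame (reference transcript NM_004333) with the G469V substitution. It is a small (about 5.1 kb), high-copy bacterial plasmid that replicates from a ColE1/pUC-type origin. Selection is with spectinomycin through the aadA (SmR) aminoglycoside adenylyltransferase gene, which appears to be driven by a fragment of the class 1 integron Pc promoter. The short lacZα, lacI and GmR fragments in the annotation look like backbone remnants rather than functional genes. rrnB T1 and T2 terminators also sit in the backbone, where they typically insulate the cloning region from read-through transcription.

The BRAF coding sequence spans the numbering origin of the circular sequence and lies on the reverse strand, flanked on both sides by attL recombination sites. The annotation software labels both as attL3, although that assignment may simply reflect its best match among attL variants. These sites allow the ORF to be transferred by an LR Clonase reaction into any compatible destination vector. The catalogue lists no promoter for the insert, so the plasmid is a shuttle and archival clone rather than an expression construct. A T7 promoter is annotated just outside one attL site, but it points away from the sense direction of the ORF. The clone is in "closed" format, with a stop codon immediately after the insert, so destination vectors cannot add C-terminal fusion tags. M13 primer sites flank the cassette for sequence verification.

The plasmid belongs to the Target Accelerator Plasmid Collection. This resource of wild-type and mutant cancer gene alleles was assembled for high-throughput functional phenotyping of somatic mutations found in lung cancer.
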