Addgene plasmid #82833: pDONR223_BRAF_p.G469V
Purpose: Gateway Donor vector containing BRAF, part of the Target Accelerator Plasmid Collection.
Depositing lab: Jesse Boehm & Matthew Meyerson & David Root. Depositing organization: Broad Institute. Publication: High-throughput Phenotyping of Lung Cancer Somatic Mutations. Berger AH, Brooks AN, Wu X, Shrestha Y, Chouinard C, Piccioni F, Bagul M, Kamburov A, Imielinski M, Hogstrom L, Zhu C, Yang X, Pantel S, Sakai R, Watson J, Kaplan N, Campbell JD, Singh S, Root DE, Narayan R, Natoli T, Lahr DL, Tirosh I, Tamayo P, Getz G, Wong B, Doench J, Subramanian A, Golub TR, Meyerson M, Boehm JS. Cancer Cell. 2016 Aug 8;30(2):214-28. doi: 10.1016/j.ccell.2016.06.022. Epub 2016 Jul 28. PubMed 27478040.
Backbone
  Vector backbone: pDONR223
  Backbone manufacturer: Invitrogen
  Vector type: Gateway Entry vector
Growth in bacteria
  Bacterial resistance: Spectinomycin, 50 μg/mL
  Growth temperature: 37°C
  Growth strain: DH5alpha
  Copy number: High Copy
Gene/Insert
  Gene/Insert name: BRAF
  Species: H. sapiens (human)
  Mutation: G469V
  GenBank ID: NM_004333
  Entrez Gene: BRAF (a.k.a. B-RAF1, B-raf, BRAF-1, BRAF1, NS7, RAFB1)
  Promoter: None
  Cloning method: Gateway Cloning
  Sequencing primers: 5′ M13pUC-fwd; 3′ M13-Rev
Terms and licenses: Academic/Nonprofit Terms; Industry Terms: Not Available to Industry
Depositor comments: CLOSED (stop codon immediately follows insert)
How to cite: pDONR223_BRAF_p.G469V was a gift from Jesse Boehm & Matthew Meyerson & David Root (Addgene plasmid # 82833 ; http://n2t.net/addgene:82833 ; RRID:Addgene_82833)
