>Addgene plasmid #82833 | pDONR223_BRAF_p.G469V | depositor partial sequence | sequence record 157559 | Insert sequence
ATGGCGGCGCTGAGCGGTGGCGGTGGTGGCGGCGCGGAGCCGGGCCAGGCTCTGTTCAACGGGGACATGG
AGCCCGAGGCCGGCGCCGGCGCCGGCGCCGCGGCCTCTTCGGCTGCGGACCCTGCCATTCCGGAGGAGGT
GTGGAATATCAAACAAATGATTAAGTTGACACAGGAACATATAGAGGCCCTATTGGACAAATTTGGTGGG
GAGCATAATCCACCATCAATATATCTGGAGGCCTATGAAGAATACACCAGCAAGCTAGATGCACTCCAAC
AAAGAGAACAACAGTTATTGGAATCTCTGGGGAACGGAACTGATTTTTCTGTTTCTAGCTCTGCATCAAT
GGATACCGTTACATCTTCTTCCTCTTCTAGCCTTTCAGTGCTACCTTCATCTCTTTCAGTTTTTCAAAAT
CCCACAGATGTGGCACGGAGCAACCCCAAGTCACCACAAAAACCTATCGTTAGAGTCTTCCTGCCCAACA
AACAGAGGACAGTGGTACCTGCAAGGTGTGGAGTTACAGTCCGAGACAGTCTAAAGAAAGCACTGATGAT
GAGAGGTCTAATCCCAGAGTGCTGTGCTGTTTACAGAATTCAGGATGGAGAGAAGAAACCAATTGGTTGG
GACACTGATATTTCCTGGCTTACTGGAGAAGAATTGCATGTGGAAGTGTTGGAGAATGTTCCACTTACAA
CACACAACTTTGTACGAAAAACGTTTTTCACCTTAGCATTTTGTGACTTTTGTCGAAAGCTGCTTTTCCA
GGGTTTCCGCTGTCAAACATGTGGTTATAAATTTCACCAGCGTTGTAGTACAGAAGTTCCACTGATGTGT
GTTAATTATGACCAACTTGATTTGCTGTTTGTCTCCAAGTTCTTTGAACACCACCCAATACCACAGGAAG
AGGCGTCCTTAGCAGAGACTGCCCTAACATCTGGATCATCCCCTTCCGCACCCGCCTCGGACTCTATTGG
GCCCCAAATTCTCACCAGTCCGTCTCCTTCAAAATCCATTCCAATTCCACAGCCCTTCCGACCAGCAGAT
GAAGATCATCGAAATCAATTTGGGCAACGAGACCGATCCTCATCAGCTCCCAATGTGCATATAAACACAA
TAGAACCTGTCAATATTGATGACTTGATTAGAGACCAAGGATTTCGTGGTGATGGAGGATCAACCACAGG
TTTGTCTGCTACCCCCCCTGCCTCATTACCTGGCTCACTAACTAACGTGAAAGCCTTACAGAAATCTCCA
GGACCTCAGCGAGAAAGGAAGTCATCTTCATCCTCAGAAGACAGGAATCGAATGAAAACACTTGGTAGAC
GGGACTCGAGTGATGATTGGGAGATTCCTGATGGGCAGATTACAGTGGGACAAAGAATTGGATCTGGATC
ATTTGTAACAGTCTACAAGGGAAAGTGGCATGGTGATGTGGCAGTGAAAATGTTGAATGTGACAGCACCT
ACACCTCAGCAGTTACAAGCCTTCAAAAATGAAGTAGGAGTACTCAGGAAAACACGACATGTGAATATCC
TACTCTTCATGGGCTATTCCACAAAGCCACAACTGGCTATTGTTACCCAGTGGTGTGAGGGCTCCAGCTT
GTATCACCATCTCCATATCATTGAGACCAAATTTGAGATGATCAAACTTATAGATATTGCACGACAGACT
GCACAGGGCATGGATTACTTACACGCCAAGTCAATCATCCACAGAGACCTCAAGAGTAATAATATATTTC
TTCATGAAGACCTCACAGTAAAAATAGGTGATTTTGGTCTAGCTACAGTGAAATCTCGATGGAGTGGGTC
CCATCAGTTTGAACAGTTGTCTGGATCCATTTTGTGGATGGCACCAGAAGTCATCAGAATGCAAGATAAA
AATCCATACAGCTTTCAGTCAGATGTATATGCATTTGGAATTGTTCTGTATGAATTGATGACTGGACAGT
TACCTTATTCAAACATCAACAACAGGGACCAGATAATTTTTATGGTGGGACGAGGATACCTGTCTCCAGA
TCTCAGTAAGGTACGGAGTAACTGTCCAAAAGCCATGAAGAGATTAATGGCAGAGTGCCTCAAAAAGAAA
AGAGATGAGAGACCACTCTTTCCCCAAATTCTCGCCTCTATTGAGCTGCTGGCCCGCTCATTGCCAAAAA
TTCACCGCAGTGCATCAGAACCCTCCTTGAATCGGGCTGGTTTCCAAACAGAGGATTTTAGTCTATATGC
TTGTGCTTCTCCAAAAACACCCATCCAGGCAGGGGGATATGGTGCGTTTCCTGTCCACTGA
